>Addgene plasmid #152629 | pGBW-m4134561 | depositor full sequence | sequence record 295641 | Full Sequence
CACCATGGCGGACAGCAACGGCACTATTACAGTCGAAGAGCTTAAGAAATTACTCGAGCAGTGGAATTTG
GTAATAGGATTCCTGTTTCTAACGTGGATCTGTCTGCTGCAATTCGCATATGCCAACCGGAATAGATTTC
TCTACATCATTAAGTTGATCTTCCTGTGGCTGCTTTGGCCTGTGACCTTGGCTTGCTTTGTTCTGGCCGC
CGTGTACCGCATAAACTGGATTACCGGTGGGATCGCTATCGCAATGGCGTGCCTCGTGGGCCTTATGTGG
CTGTCCTATTTTATAGCCTCATTCCGACTCTTTGCTCGTACTAGGAGTATGTGGTCTTTCAATCCCGAAA
CAAATATTTTACTAAACGTCCCGCTGCATGGGACCATTTTAACAAGACCATTGCTAGAGAGCGAGCTCGT
GATCGGCGCAGTTATACTGCGGGGACACCTCAGGATCGCCGGACACCATCTGGGTCGCTGTGATATTAAA
GACCTGCCCAAGGAAATAACAGTGGCTACCTCGCGTACTCTTTCATACTATAAACTGGGAGCCAGCCAGA
GAGTGGCCGGGGATTCTGGCTTCGCAGCATATAGTCGATACAGGATCGGGAACTACAAGCTGAATACGGA
CCACTCCTCCTCTAGTGATAATATTGCATTGCTCGTACAGGAAAACCTTTACTTTCAGTCGGGACGGCGA
ATCCCGGGGCTGATAAATCCCTGGAAAAGGAGATGGAAGAAGAACTTTATTGCAGTGTCTGCGGCTAACC
GGTTCAAAAAGATCAGTTCAAGCGGCGCCCTAGATTACGACATTCCTACGACCGCCTCCGAGAATCTCTA
TTTCCAGGGTGAATTTGGCTTGGCACAACATGACGAGGCCGTCGATAACAAGTTTAATAAAGAACAGCAG
AACGCTTTCTATGAGATCCTTCACTTACCAAATCTGAACGAAGAGCAACGCAACGCTTTCATTCAGAGCC
TGAAAGACGATCCCTCGCAGTCTGCAAATCTCCTGGCCGAAGCCAAGAAGCTGAATGACGCACAGGCTCC
AAAAGTTGATAACAAGTTTAACAAGGAGCAGCAGAATGCTTTCTACGAGATATTGCACCTTCCTAATCTG
AATGAGGAACAAAGAAATGCATTTATCCAGTCCCTAAAAGACGATCCATCACAGAGTGCCAACCTGCTTG
CGGAAGCCAAAAAGCTCAATGATGCCCAGGCCCCGAAAGTAGACGCGAACCATCAATAAGCTAGCTTGAC
TGACTGAGATACAGCGTACCTTCAGCTCACAGACATGATAAGATACATTGATGAGTTTGGACAAACCACA
ACTAGAATGCAGTGAAAAAAATGCTTTATTTGTGAAATTTGTGATGCTATTGCTTTATTTGTAACCATTA
TAAGCTGCAATAAACAAGTTAACAACAACAATTGCATTCATTTTATGTTTCAGGTTCAGGGGGAGGTGTG
GGAGGTTTTTTAAAGCAAGTAAAACCTCTACAAATGTGGTATTGGCCCATCTCTATCGGTATCGTAGCAT
AACCCCTTGGGGCCTCTAAACGGGTCTTGAGGGGTTTTTTGTGCCCCTCGGGCCGGATTGCTATCTACCG
GCATTGGCGCAGAAAAAAATGCCTGATGCGACGCTGCGCGTCTTATACTCCCACATATGCCAGATTCAGC
AACGGATACGGCTTCCCCAACTTGCCCACTTCCATACGTGTCCTCCTTACCAGAAATTTATCCTTAAGGT
CGTCAGCTATCCTGCAGGCGATCTCTCGATTTCGATCAAGACATTCCTTTAATGGTCTTTTCTGGACACC
ACTAGGGGTCAGAAGTAGTTCATCAAACTTTCTTCCCTCCCTAATCTCATTGGTTACCTTGGGCTATCGA
AACTTAATTAACCAGTCAAGTCAGCTACTTGGCGAGATCGACTTGTCTGGGTTTCGACTACGCTCAGAAT
TGCGTCAGTCAAGTTCGATCTGGTCCTTGCTATTGCACCCGTTCTCCGATTACGAGTTTCATTTAAATCA
TGTGAGCAAAAGGCCAGCAAAAGGCCAGGAACCGTAAAAAGGCCGCGTTGCTGGCGTTTTTCCATAGGCT
CCGCCCCCCTGACGAGCATCACAAAAATCGACGCTCAAGTCAGAGGTGGCGAAACCCGACAGGACTATAA
AGATACCAGGCGTTTCCCCCTGGAAGCTCCCTCGTGCGCTCTCCTGTTCCGACCCTGCCGCTTACCGGAT
ACCTGTCCGCCTTTCTCCCTTCGGGAAGCGTGGCGCTTTCTCATAGCTCACGCTGTAGGTATCTCAGTTC
GGTGTAGGTCGTTCGCTCCAAGCTGGGCTGTGTGCACGAACCCCCCGTTCAGCCCGACCGCTGCGCCTTA
TCCGGTAACTATCGTCTTGAGTCCAACCCGGTAAGACACGACTTATCGCCACTGGCAGCAGCCACTGGTA
ACAGGATTAGCAGAGCGAGGTATGTAGGCGGTGCTACAGAGTTCTTGAAGTGGTGGCCTAACTACGGCTA
CACTAGAAGAACAGTATTTGGTATCTGCGCTCTGCTGAAGCCAGTTACCTTCGGAAAAAGAGTTGGTAGC
TCTTGATCCGGCAAACAAACCACCGCTGGTAGCGGTGGTTTTTTTGTTTGCAAGCAGCAGATTACGCGCA
GAAAAAAAGGATCTCAAGAAGATCCTTTGATCTTTTCTACGGGGTCTGACGCTCAGTGGAACGAAAACTC
ACGTTAAGGGATTTTGGTCATGAGATTATCAAAAAGGATCTTCACCTAGATCCTTTTAAATTAAAAATGA
AGTTTTAAATCAATCTAAAGTATATATGAGTAAACTTGGTCTGACAGTTACCAATGCTTAATCAGTGAGG
CACCTATCTCAGCGATCTGTCTATTTCGTTCATCCATAGTTGCATTTAAATTTCCGAACTCTCCAAGGCC
CTCGTCGGAAAATCTTCAAACCTTTCGTCCGATCCATCTTGCAGGCTACCTCTCGAACGAACTATCGCAA
GTCTCTTGGCCGGCCTTGCGCCTTGGCTATTGCTTGGCAGCGCCTATCGCCAGGTATTACTCCAATCCCG
AATATCCGAGATCGGGATCACCCGAGAGAAGTTCAACCTACATCCTCAATCCCGATCTATCCGAGATCCG
AGGAATATCGAAATCGGGGCGCGCCTGGCCTCCGCGCCGGGTTTTGGCGCCTCCCGCGGGCGCCCCCCTC
GTCACGGCGAGCGCTGCCACGTCAGACGAAGGGCGCAGGAGCGTCCTGATCCTTCCGCCCGGACGCTCAG
GACAGCGGCCCGCTGCTCATAAGACTCGGCCTTAGAACCCCAGTATCAGCAGAAGGACATTTTAGGACGG
GACTTGGGTGACTCTAGGGCACTGGTTTTCTTTCCAGAGAGCGGAACAGGCGAGGAAAAGTAGTCCCTTC
TCGGCGATTCTGCGGAGGGATCTCCGTGGGGCGGTGAACGCCGATGATTATATAAGGACGCGCCGGGTGT
GGCACAGCTAGTTCCGTCGCAGCCGGGATTTGGGTCGCGGTTCTTGTTTGTGGATCGCTGTGATCGTCAC
TTGGTGAGTAGCGGGCTGCTGGGCTGGCCGGGGCTTTCGTGGCCGCCGGGCCGCTCGGTGGGACGGAAGC
GTGTGGAGAGACCGCCAAGGGCTGTAGTCTGGGTCCGCGAGCAAGGTTGCCCTGAACTGGGGGTTGGGGG
GAGCGCAGCAAAATGGCGGCTGTTCCCGAGTCTTGAATGGAAGACGCTTGTGAGGCGGGCTGTGAGGTCG
TTGAAACAAGGTGGGGGGCATGGTGGGCGGCAAGAACCCAAGGTCTTGAGCCCTTCGCTAATGCGGGAAA
GCTCTTATTCGGGTGAGATGGGCTGGGCACCATCTGGGGACCCTGACGTGAAGTTTGTCACTGACTGGAG
AACTCGGTTTGTCGTCTGTTGCGGGGGCGGCAGTTATGGCGGTGCCGTTGGGCAGTGCACCCGTACCTTT
GGGAGCGCGCGCCCTCGTCGTGTCGTGACGTCACCCGTTCTGTTGGCTTATAATGCAGGGTGGGGCCACC
TGCCGGTAGGTGTGCGGTAGGCTTTTCTCCGTCGCAGGACGCAGGGTTCGGGCCTAGGGTAGGCTCTCCT
GAATCGACAGGCGCCGGACCTCTGGTGAGGGGAGGGATAAGTGAGGCGTCAGTTTCTTTGGTCGGTTTTA
TGTACCTATCTTCTTAAGTAGCTGAAGCTCCGGTTTTGAACTATGCGCTCGGGGTTGGCGAGTGTGTTTT
GTGAAGTTTTTTAGGCACCTTTTGAAATGTAATCATTTGGGTCAATATGTAATTTTCAGTGTTAGACTTG
TAAATTGTCCGCTAAATTCTGGCCGTTTTTGGCTTTTTTGTTAGACAACATGACCGAGTACAAGCCCACG
GTGCGCCTCGCCACCCGCGACGACGTCCCCAGGGCCGTACGCACCCTCGCCGCCGCGTTCGCCGACTACC
CCGCCACGCGCCACACCGTCGATCCGGACCGCCACATCGAGCGGGTCACCGAGCTGCAAGAACTCTTCCT
CACGCGCGTCGGGCTCGACATCGGCAAGGTGTGGGTCGCGGACGACGGCGCCGCGGTGGCGGTCTGGACC
ACGCCGGAGAGCGTCGAAGCGGGGGCGGTGTTCGCCGAGATCGGCCCGCGCATGGCCGAGTTGAGCGGTT
CCCGGCTGGCCGCGCAGCAACAGATGGAGGGCCTCCTGGCGCCGCACCGGCCCAAGGAGCCCGCGTGGTT
CCTGGCCACCGTCGGCGTCTCGCCCGACCACCAGGGCAAGGGTCTGGGCAGCGCCGTCGTGCTCCCCGGA
GTGGAGGCCGCCGAGCGCGCCGGGGTGCCCGCCTTCCTGGAGACCTCCGCGCCCCGCAACCTCCCCTTCT
ACGAGCGGCTCGGCTTCACCGTCACCGCCGACGTCGAGGTGCCCGAAGGACCGCGCACCTGGTGCATGAC
CCGCAAGCCCGGTGCCTAGGCTAGTATGTAAGCCTAGTCTTAGATAATAAAATCGCTATCCATCGAAGAT
GGATGTGTGTTGGTTTTTTGTGTGTGTAACGCTAGGCGCGCCTGGTGTACCGAGAACGATCCTCTCAGTG
CGAGTCTCGACGATCCATATCGTTGCTTGGCAGTCAGCCAGTCGGAATCCAGCTTGGGACCCAGGAAGTC
CAATCGTCAGATATTGTACTCAAGCCTGGTCACGGCAGCGTACCGATCTGTTTAAACCTAGATATTGATA
GTCTGATCGGTCAACGTATAATCGAGTCCTAGCTTTTGCAAACATCTATCAAGAGACAGGATCAGCAGGA
GGCTTTCGCATGAGTATTCAACATTTCCGTGTCGCCCTTATTCCCTTTTTTGCGGCATTTTGCCTTCCTG
TTTTTGCTCACCCAGAAACGCTGGTGAAAGTAAAAGATGCTGAAGATCAGTTGGGTGCGCGAGTGGGTTA
CATCGAACTGGATCTCAACAGCGGTAAGATCCTTGAGAGTTTTCGCCCCGAAGAACGCTTTCCAATGATG
AGCACTTTTAAAGTTCTGCTATGTGGCGCGGTATTATCCCGTATTGACGCCGGGCAAGAGCAACTCGGTC
GCCGCATACACTATTCTCAGAATGACTTGGTTGAGTATTCACCAGTCACAGAAAAGCATCTTACGGATGG
CATGACAGTAAGAGAATTATGCAGTGCTGCCATAACCATGAGTGATAACACTGCGGCCAACTTACTTCTG
ACAACGATTGGAGGACCGAAGGAGCTAACCGCTTTTTTGCACAACATGGGGGATCATGTAACTCGCCTTG
ATCGTTGGGAACCGGAGCTGAATGAAGCCATACCAAACGACGAGCGTGACACCACGATGCCTGTAGCAAT
GGCAACAACCTTGCGTAAACTATTAACTGGCGAACTACTTACTCTAGCTTCCCGGCAACAGTTGATAGAC
TGGATGGAGGCGGATAAAGTTGCAGGACCACTTCTGCGCTCGGCCCTTCCGGCTGGCTGGTTTATTGCTG
ATAAATCTGGAGCCGGTGAGCGTGGGTCTCGCGGTATCATTGCAGCACTGGGGCCAGATGGTAAGCCCTC
CCGTATCGTAGTTATCTACACGACGGGGAGTCAGGCAACTATGGATGAACGAAATAGACAGATCGCTGAG
ATAGGTGCCTCACTGATTAAGCATTGGTAACCGATTCTAGGTGCATTGGCGCAGAAAAAAATGCCTGATG
CGACGCTGCGCGTCTTATACTCCCACATATGCCAGATTCAGCAACGGATACGGCTTCCCCAACTTGCCCA
CTTCCATACGTGTCCTCCTTACCAGAAATTTATCCTTAAGATCGTTTAAACTCGACTCTGGCTCTATCGA
ATCTCCGTCGTTTCGAGCTTACGCGAACAGCCGTGGCGCTCATTTGCTCGTCGGGCATCGAATCTCGTCA
GCTATCGTCAGCTTACCTTTTTGGCAGCGATCGCGGCTCCCGACATCTTGGACCATTAGCTCCACAGGTA
TCTTCTTCCCTCTAGTGGTCATAACAGCAGCTTCAGCTACCTCTCAATTCAAAAAACCCCTCAAGACCCG
TTTAGAGGCCCCAAGGGGTTATGCTATCAATCGTTGCGTTACACACACAAAAAACCAACACACATCCATC
TTCGATGGATAGCGATTTTATTATCTAACTGCTGATCGAGTGTAGCCAGATCTAGTAATCAATTACGGGG
TCATTAGTTCATAGCCCATATATGGAGTTCCGCGTTACATAACTTACGGTAAATGGCCCGCCTGGCTGAC
CGCCCAACGACCCCCGCCCATTGACGTCAATAATGACGTATGTTCCCATAGTAACGCCAATAGGGACTTT
CCATTGACGTCAATGGGTGGAGTATTTACGGTAAACTGCCCACTTGGCAGTACATCAAGTGTATCATATG
CCAAGTACGCCCCCTATTGACGTCAATGACGGTAAATGGCCCGCCTGGCATTATGCCCAGTACATGACCT
TATGGGACTTTCCTACTTGGCAGTACATCTACGTATTAGTCATCGCTATTACCATGCTGATGCGGTTTTG
GCAGTACATCAATGGGCGTGGATAGCGGTTTGACTCACGGGGATTTCCAAGTCTCCACCCCATTGACGTC
AATGGGAGTTTGTTTTGGCACCAAAATCAACGGGACTTTCCAAAATGTCGTAACAACTCCGCCCCATTGA
CGCAAATGGGCGGTAGGCGTGTACGGTGGGAGGTCTATATAAGCAGAGCTGGTTTAGTGAACCGTCAGAT
CAGATCTTTGTCGATCCTACCATCCACTCGACACACCCGCCAGCGGCCGC
Features (pLannotate 1.2.2; 21 found; start..end, strand, type, name):
      5..670     +  CDS            VME1_SARS2: Experimental evidence at protein level: Swiss-Prot protein existence level 1. Component of the viral envelope that plays a central role in virus morphogenesis and assembly via its interactions with other viral proteins (By similarity). Regulates the localization of S protein at cis-Golgi, the place of virus budding (PubMed:33229438). May act by binding cytoplasmic c-terminus of S (PubMed:33229438). From Severe acute respiratory syndrome coronavirus 2 (2019-nCoV) (SARS-CoV-2).
    725..802     +  CDS            MYLK2 (fragment): MYLK2_HUMAN - Experimental evidence at protein level: Swiss-Prot protein existence level 1. Implicated in the level of global muscle contraction and cardiac function. Phosphorylates a specific serine in the N-terminus of a myosin light chain. From Homo sapiens (Human).
    884..1234    +  CDS            spa (fragment): SPA_STAAU - Experimental evidence at protein level: Swiss-Prot protein existence level 1. Plays a role in the inhibition of the host innate and adaptive immune responses. Possesses five immunoglobulin-binding domains that capture both the fragment crystallizable region (Fc region) and the Fab region (part of Ig that identifies antigen) of immunoglobulins (By similarity). In turn, Staphylococcus aureus is protected from phagocytic killing via inhibition of Ig Fc region. In addition, the host elicited B-cell response is prevented due to a decrease of antibody-secreting cell proliferation that en
   1299..1420    -  polyA_signal   SV40 poly(A) signal: SV40 polyadenylation signal
   1443..1512    -  CDS            large T antigen (fragment): large T antigen from SV40 (simian virus 40)
   1535..1581    +  terminator     T7 terminator: transcription terminator for bacteriophage T7 RNA polymerase
   1611..1747    +  terminator     rrnG terminator: transcription terminator from the E. coli ribosomal RNA rrnG operon (Albrechtsen et al., 1991)
   1792..1863    +  misc_feature   3' β-globin insulator: insulator downstream of the human β-globin locus (Farrell et al., 2002)
   2089..2677    -  rep_origin     ori: high-copy-number ColE1/pMB1/pBR322/pUC origin of replication
   2849..2913    -  CDS            bla(M) (fragment): β-lactamase lacking the signal sequence; bla(M); allows cytosolic expression of β-lactamase
   3177..4386    +  promoter       UbC promoter: human ubiquitin C promoter
   4390..4987    +  CDS            PuroR (fragment): puromycin N-acetyltransferase; pac from Streptomyces; confers resistance to puromycin
   5016..5064    +  polyA_signal   poly(A) signal: synthetic polyadenylation signal
   5330..6190    +  CDS            AmpR: β-lactamase; bla; confers resistance to ampicillin, carbenicillin, and related antibiotics
   6203..6339    +  terminator     rrnG terminator: transcription terminator from the E. coli ribosomal RNA rrnG operon (Albrechtsen et al., 1991)
   6484..6555    +  misc_feature   5' β-globin insulator: insulator upstream of the human β-globin locus (Farrell et al., 2002)
   6560..6606    -  terminator     T7 terminator: transcription terminator for bacteriophage T7 RNA polymerase
   6624..6672    -  polyA_signal   poly(A) signal: synthetic polyadenylation signal
   6753..7056    +  enhancer       CMV enhancer: human cytomegalovirus immediate early enhancer
   7129..7146    -  promoter       CMV promoter (fragment): human cytomegalovirus (CMV) immediate early promoter
   7209..7260    +  promoter       CMVd2 promoter: truncated human cytomegalovirus (CMV) immediate early promoter that yields moderately reduced expression relative to the full-length promoter
