[The description below was written by a language model from this plasmid's Addgene catalogue record and pLannotate feature annotations shown in this document.]
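Description:
pGBW-m4134561 is a mammalian expression plasmid for the wild-type membrane (M) glycoprotein of SARS-CoV-2, built on the pTwist_CMV_Puro_6 backbone. It is propagated in E. coli as a high-copy plasmid through a ColE1/pUC-type origin and selected with ampicillin via a full-length β-lactamase gene. For selection in mammalian cells it carries a separate cassette in which the human ubiquitin C promoter drives puromycin N-acetyltransferase, followed by a synthetic polyadenylation signal. The deposited full sequence is about 7.3 kb.

The M open reading frame lies immediately downstream of the CMV immediate-early enhancer and promoter elements (the sequence is circular, so these annotate at the end of the record) and is terminated by an SV40 poly(A) signal. The catalogue lists a C-terminal, backbone-encoded TEV-cleavable TAP tag. This fits the feature table, which detects a short MYLK2-derived fragment and a Staphylococcus aureus protein A fragment downstream of M. These are the expected signatures of a calmodulin-binding peptide and IgG-binding domains, the two modules of a classical tandem affinity purification tag, although the TEV site itself is not annotated. Such a tag allows sequential capture on IgG and calmodulin resins, with protease release between the steps.

The expression unit is flanked by β-globin insulator elements, bacterial rrnG and T7 terminators and an upstream synthetic poly(A) signal, which probably limit read-through and interference from neighbouring sequences. The record gives no application beyond mammalian expression of M, but the tag design suits affinity purification and the study of viral–host protein interactions, and puromycin selection allows enrichment of transfected cells or derivation of stable lines.
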