Addgene plasmid #152629: pGBW-m4134561
Purpose: Mammalian expression plasmid for SARS-CoV-2 M (membrane)
Depositing lab: Ginkgo Bioworks & Benjie Chen. Depositing organization: Ginkgo Bioworks.
Backbone
  Vector backbone: pTwist_CMV_Puro_6
  Backbone size w/o insert (bp): 6080
  Vector type: Mammalian Expression
  Selectable markers: Puromycin
Growth in bacteria
  Bacterial resistance: Ampicillin, 100 μg/mL
  Growth temperature: 37°C
  Growth strain: DH5alpha
  Copy number: High Copy
Gene/Insert
  Gene/Insert name: SARS-CoV-2 M (membrane) (alt names: membrane glycoprotein; M protein)
  Species: Severe acute respiratory syndrome coronavirus 2
  Insert size (bp): 662
  Mutation: wt
  Entrez Gene: M (a.k.a. GU280_gp05)
  Promoter: CMV
  Tag / fusion protein: Cleavable TEV;TapTag (C terminal on backbone)
  Cloning method: Unknown
Resource information
  A portion of this plasmid was derived from a plasmid made by: GinkgoBioworks
Depositor comments: NCBI reference sequence: YP_009724393.1
How to cite: pGBW-m4134561 was a gift from Ginkgo Bioworks & Benjie Chen (Addgene plasmid # 152629 ; http://n2t.net/addgene:152629 ; RRID:Addgene_152629)
